>Addgene plasmid #67297 | pcDNA3.1_pMagFast2(3x)-iRFP | depositor full sequence | sequence record 116157 | pcDNA3.1_pMagFast2(3x)-iRFP sequence 7823 bps
GACGGATCGGGAGATCTCCCGATCCCCTATGGTGCACTCTCAGTACAATCTGCTCTGATGCCGCATAGTT
AAGCCAGTATCTGCTCCCTGCTTGTGTGTTGGAGGTCGCTGAGTAGTGCGCGAGCAAAATTTAAGCTACA
ACAAGGCAAGGCTTGACCGACAATTGCATGAAGAATCTGCTTAGGGTTAGGCGTTTTGCGCTGCTTCGCG
ATGTACGGGCCAGATATACGCGTTGACATTGATTATTGACTAGTTATTAATAGTAATCAATTACGGGGTC
ATTAGTTCATAGCCCATATATGGAGTTCCGCGTTACATAACTTACGGTAAATGGCCCGCCTGGCTGACCG
CCCAACGACCCCCGCCCATTGACGTCAATAATGACGTATGTTCCCATAGTAACGCCAATAGGGACTTTCC
ATTGACGTCAATGGGTGGAGTATTTACGGTAAACTGCCCACTTGGCAGTACATCAAGTGTATCATATGCC
AAGTACGCCCCCTATTGACGTCAATGACGGTAAATGGCCCGCCTGGCATTATGCCCAGTACATGACCTTA
TGGGACTTTCCTACTTGGCAGTACATCTACGTATTAGTCATCGCTATTACCATGGTGATGCGGTTTTGGC
AGTACATCAATGGGCGTGGATAGCGGTTTGACTCACGGGGATTTCCAAGTCTCCACCCCATTGACGTCAA
TGGGAGTTTGTTTTGGCACCAAAATCAACGGGACTTTCCAAAATGTCGTAACAACTCCGCCCCATTGACG
CAAATGGGCGGTAGGCGTGTACGGTGGGAGGTCTATATAAGCAGAGCTCTCTGGCTAACTAGAGAACCCA
CTGCTTACTGGCTTATCGAAATTAATACGACTCACTATAGGGAGACCCAAGCTGGCTAGCGTTTAAACTT
AAGCTTAAGCTGGCTAGCGCCGCCACCATGCACACTCTTTACGCCCCTGGAGGATACGACATTATGGGAT
ATTTGCGGCAGATTAGGAACCGCCCAAACCCTCAGGTCGAACTGGGGCCTGTGGACACGTCATGTGCCCT
GGTCCTGTGCGATCTGAAGCAAAAGGACACTCCGGTGGTCTACGCCTCGGAAGCCTTCTTGTATATGACC
GGATACAGCAATGCAGAGGTGCTCGGCAGGAACTGCAGATTCCTGCAGTCCCCCGACGGGATGGTGAAAC
CAAAGTCGACTCGCAAATATGTGGACTCGAACACGATCAACACCATGCGGAAGGCCATCGACCGGAACGC
CGAGGTCCAGGTGGAGGTGGTCAACTTTAAGAAGAACGGCCAGCGGTTCGTGAACTTTCTGACCATGATT
CCGGTCCGGGATGAAACCGGAGAGTACAGATACTCCATGGGATTCCAGTGCGAAACCGAAGGTTCCGGCG
GCTCGGGCGGATCAGGGGGAAGCGGACACACACTCTACGCCCCGGGAGGCTACGATATCATGGGCTACCT
GAGGCAGATCCGGAACAGACCGAACCCCCAAGTGGAACTCGGCCCCGTGGACACTTCTTGCGCTCTGGTG
CTGTGCGACCTGAAGCAGAAGGATACCCCCGTGGTGTACGCATCCGAAGCGTTCCTCTACATGACCGGGT
ACTCGAACGCGGAGGTGCTGGGTCGCAACTGCCGGTTCCTGCAGAGCCCCGACGGAATGGTCAAGCCCAA
GTCCACTCGGAAATACGTGGATTCCAACACCATCAATACTATGAGGAAGGCTATCGATAGGAACGCGGAA
GTCCAAGTGGAGGTGGTGAACTTCAAGAAGAATGGCCAGAGATTCGTCAATTTCCTTACCATGATCCCTG
TGCGCGATGAGACTGGAGAGTACCGATACTCAATGGGCTTCCAGTGTGAAACCGAGGGAAGCGGCGGTTC
CGGGGGGTCGGGAGGTTCCGGACATACCCTCTACGCGCCGGGGGGTTATGACATCATGGGTTACCTCAGA
CAGATCAGAAACCGGCCGAACCCACAAGTGGAGCTGGGACCCGTCGACACCTCCTGCGCCCTCGTGCTGT
GTGACCTTAAGCAGAAGGACACCCCTGTGGTGTACGCCTCCGAAGCATTCCTGTACATGACCGGGTACTC
GAACGCCGAAGTGCTGGGACGGAACTGCCGCTTCCTGCAATCCCCGGATGGAATGGTGAAGCCTAAGTCA
ACCCGCAAATACGTGGACTCCAACACTATCAACACCATGCGCAAGGCCATTGACCGCAATGCTGAGGTGC
AAGTGGAAGTGGTGAACTTCAAGAAGAACGGACAGCGCTTCGTCAACTTCCTGACTATGATTCCCGTGCG
GGACGAAACCGGCGAATACCGGTACAGCATGGGGTTTCAGTGCGAGACTGAGGGCTCCGGCGGCAGCGGT
GGCTCCGGAGGCAGCGGAGGTACCGGCGGCAGTGGAGGGTCTGGTGGCAGCGGAATGGCCGAAGGGAGTG
TCGCCAGACAGCCTGACCTGCTGACTTGCGATGACGAACCAATCCACATTCCCGGCGCTATCCAGCCCCA
CGGACTGCTGCTGGCTCTGGCCGCTGACATGACTATCGTGGCAGGCTCTGATAACCTGCCAGAGCTGACC
GGGCTGGCTATCGGAGCACTGATTGGCCGGTCCGCAGCCGACGTGTTCGATTCTGAGACTCACAATAGAC
TGACCATCGCCCTGGCTGAACCTGGAGCCGCCGTGGGAGCCCCAATTACCGTCGGCTTCACAATGCGAAA
GGACGCTGGCTTTATCGGGTCCTGGCACCGCCATGATCAGCTGATTTTTCTGGAGCTGGAACCACCTCAG
AGAGACGTGGCAGAGCCACAGGCTTTCTTTCGGAGAACAAACAGCGCCATCCGGCGGCTCCAGGCCGCTG
AGACTCTGGAATCCGCTTGCGCAGCCGCTGCACAGGAAGTGAGGAAGATCACCGGGTTCGATCGCGTCAT
GATCTACCGGTTCGCCTCAGACTTTAGCGGAGAAGTGATCGCAGAAGATCGCTGTGCCGAGGTCGAAAGT
AAACTGGGCCTGCATTACCCAGCCTCAACCGTGCCTGCACAGGCACGACGGCTGTATACAATCAACCCAG
TCCGGATCATTCCCGACATTAATTACAGACCAGTGCCCGTCACACCTGACCTGAACCCAGTGACTGGGAG
GCCCATCGACCTGAGCTTCGCCATTCTGCGCAGCGTGTCCCCTGTCCACCTGGAGTTTATGAGGAATATC
GGAATGCATGGCACCATGTCTATCAGTATTCTGAGAGGCGAAAGGCTGTGGGGGCTGATCGTGTGCCACC
ATCGGACACCTTACTATGTGGACCTGGACGGCAGGCAGGCTTGTGAACTGGTCGCTCAGGTGCTGGCTTG
GCAGATTGGCGTGATGGAAGAGTAATCTAGAGGGCCCGTTTAAACCCGCTGATCAGCCTCGACTGTGCCT
TCTAGTTGCCAGCCATCTGTTGTTTGCCCCTCCCCCGTGCCTTCCTTGACCCTGGAAGGTGCCACTCCCA
CTGTCCTTTCCTAATAAAATGAGGAAATTGCATCGCATTGTCTGAGTAGGTGTCATTCTATTCTGGGGGG
TGGGGTGGGGCAGGACAGCAAGGGGGAGGATTGGGAAGACAATAGCAGGCATGCTGGGGATGCGGTGGGC
TCTATGGCTTCTGAGGCGGAAAGAACCAGCTGGGGCTCTAGGGGGTATCCCC
[124 nt withheld, positions 3693-3816]
C
[91 nt withheld, positions 3818-3908]
A
[49 nt withheld, positions 3910-3958]
CCTTTGACGTTGGAGTCCACGTTCTTT
[37 nt withheld, positions 3986-4022]
ACCCTATCTCGGTCTATTCTTTTGATTTATAAGGGATTTTGCCGATTTCGGCCTATTGGTTAAAAAATGA
GCTGATTTAACAAAAATTTAACGCGAATTAATTCTGTGGAATGTGTGTCAGTTAGGGTGTGGAAAGTCCC
CAGGCTCCCCAGCAGGCAGAAGTATGCAAAGCATGCATCTCAATTAGTCAGCAACCAGGTGTGGAAAGTC
CCCAGGCTCCCCAGCAGGCAGAAGTATGCAAAGCATGCATCTCAATTAGTCAGCAACCATAGTCCCGCCC
CTAACTCCGCCCATCCCGCCCCTAACTCCGCCCAGTTCCGCCCATTCTCCGCCCCATGGCTGACTAATTT
TTTTTATTTATGCAGAGGCCGAGGCCGCCTCTGCCTCTGAGCTATTCCAGAAGTAGTGAGGAGGCTTTTT
TGGAGGCCTAGGCTTTTGCAAAAAGCTCCCGGGAGCTTGTATATCCATTTTCGGATCTGATCAAGAGACA
GGATGAGGATCGTTTCGCATGATTGAACAAGATGGATTGCACGCAGGTTCTCCGGCCGCTTGGGTGGAGA
GGCTATTCGGCTATGACTGGGCACAACAGACAATCGGCTGCTCTGATGCCGCCGTGTTCCGGCTGTCAGC
GCAGGGGCGCCCGGTTCTTTTTGTCAAGACCGACCTGTCCGGTGCCCTGAATGAACTGCAGGACGAGGCA
GCGCGGCTATCGTGGCTGGCCACGACGGGCGTTCCTTGCGCAGCTGTGCTCGACGTTGTCACTGAAGCGG
GAAGGGACTGGCTGCTATTGGGCGAAGTGCCGGGGCAGGATCTCCTGTCATCTCACCTTGCTCCTGCCGA
GAAAGTATCCATCATGGCTGATGCAATGCGGCGGCTGCATACGCTTGATCCGGCTACCTGCCCATTCGAC
CACCAAGCGAAACATCGCATCGAGCGAGCACGTACTCGGATGGAAGCCGGTCTTGTCGATCAGGATGATC
TGGACGAAGAGCATCAGGGGCTCGCGCCAGCCGAACTGTTCGCCAGGCTCAAGGCGCGCATGCCCGACGG
CGAGGATCTCGTCGTGACCCATGGCGATGCCTGCTTGCCGAATATCATGGTGGAAAATGGCCGCTTTTCT
GGATTCATCGACTGTGGCCGGCTGGGTGTGGCGGACCGCTATCAGGACATAGCGTTGGCTACCCGTGATA
TTGCTGAAGAGCTTGGCGGCGAATGGGCTGACCGCTTCCTCGTGCTTTACGGTATCGCCGCTCCCGATTC
GCAGCGCATCGCCTTCTATCGCCTTCTTGACGAGTTCTTCTGAGCGGGACTCTGGGGTTCGAAATGACCG
ACCAAGCGACGCCCAACCTGCCATCACGAGATTTCGATTCCACCGCCGCCTTCTATGAAAGGTTGGGCTT
CGGAATCGTTTTCCGGGACGCCGGCTGGATGATCCTCCAGCGCGGGGATCTCATGCTGGAGTTCTTCGCC
CACCCCAACTTGTTTATTGCAGCTTATAATGGTTACAAATAAAGCAATAGCATCACAAATTTCACAAATA
AAGCATTTTTTTCACTGCATTCTAGTTGTGGTTTGTCCAAACTCATCAATGTATCTTATCATGTCTGTAT
ACCGTCGACCTCTAGCTAGAGCTTGGCGTAATCATGGTCATAGCTGTTTCCTGTGTGAAATTGTTATCCG
CTCACAATTCCACACAACATACGAGCCGGAAGCATAAAGTGTAAAGCCTGGGGTGCCTAATGAGTGAGCT
AACTCACATTAATTGCGTTGCGCTCACTGCCCGCTTTCCAGTCGGGAAACCTGTCGTGCCAGCTGCATTA
ATGAATCGGCCAACGCGCGGGGAGAGGCGGTTTGCGTATTGGGCGCTCTTCCGCTTCCTCGCTCACTGAC
TCGCTGCGCTCGGTCGTTCGGCTGCGGCGAGCGGTATCAGCTCACTCAAAGGCGGTAATACGGTTATCCA
CAGAATCAGGGGATAACGCAGGAAAGAACATGTGAGCAAAAGGCCAGCAAAAGGCCAGGAACCGTAAAAA
GGCCGCGTTGCTGGCGTTTTTCCATAGGCTCCGCCCCCCTGACGAGCATCACAAAAATCGACGCTCAAGT
CAGAGGTGGCGAAACCCGACAGGACTATAAAGATACCAGGCGTTTCCCCCTGGAAGCTCCCTCGTGCGCT
CTCCTGTTCCGACCCTGCCGCTTACCGGATACCTGTCCGCCTTTCTCCCTTCGGGAAGCGTGGCGCTTTC
TCATAGCTCACGCTGTAGGTATCTCAGTTCGGTGTAGGTCGTTCGCTCCAAGCTGGGCTGTGTGCACGAA
CCCCCCGTTCAGCCCGACCGCTGCGCCTTATCCGGTAACTATCGTCTTGAGTCCAACCCGGTAAGACACG
ACTTATCGCCACTGGCAGCAGCCACTGGTAACAGGATTAGCAGAGCGAGGTATGTAGGCGGTGCTACAGA
GTTCTTGAAGTGGTGGCCTAACTACGGCTACACTAGAAGAACAGTATTTGGTATCTGCGCTCTGCTGAAG
CCAGTTACCTTCGGAAAAAGAGTTGGTAGCTCTTGATCCGGCAAACAAACCACCGCTGGTAGCGGTTTTT
TTGTTTGCAAGCAGCAGATTACGCGCAGAAAAAAAGGATCTCAAGAAGATCCTTTGATCTTTTCTACGGG
GTCTGACGCTCAGTGGAACGAAAACTCACGTTAAGGGATTTTGGTCATGAGATTATCAAAAAGGATCTTC
ACCTAGATCCTTTTAAATTAAAAATGAAGTTTTAAATCAATCTAAAGTATATATGAGTAAACTTGGTCTG
ACAGTTACCAATGCTTAATCAGTGAGGCACCTATCTCAGCGATCTGTCTATTTCGTTCATCCATAGTTGC
CTGACTCCCCGTCGTGTAGATAACTACGATACGGGAGGGCTTACCATCTGGCCCCAGTGCTGCAATGATA
CCGCGAGACCCACGCTCACCGGCTCCAGATTTATCAGCAATAAACCAGCCAGCCGGAAGGGCCGAGCGCA
GAAGTGGTCCTGCAACTTTATCCGCCTCCATCCAGTCTATTAATTGTTGCCGGGAAGCTAGAGTAAGTAG
TTCGCCAGTTAATAGTTTGCGCAACGTTGTTGCCATTGCTACAGGCATCGTGGTGTCACGCTCGTCGTTT
GGTATGGCTTCATTCAGCTCCGGTTCCCAACGATCAAGGCGAGTTACATGATCCCCCATGTTGTGCAAAA
AAGCGGTTAGCTCCTTCGGTCCTCCGATCGTTGTCAGAAGTAAGTTGGCCGCAGTGTTATCACTCATGGT
TATGGCAGCACTGCATAATTCTCTTACTGTCATGCCATCCGTAAGATGCTTTTCTGTGACTGGTGAGTAC
TCAACCAAGTCATTCTGAGAATAGTGTATGCGGCGACCGAGTTGCTCTTGCCCGGCGTCAATACGGGATA
ATACCGCGCCACATAGCAGAACTTTAAAAGTGCTCATCATTGGAAAACGTTCTTCGGGGCGAAAACTCTC
AAGGATCTTACCGCTGTTGAGATCCAGTTCGATGTAACCCACTCGTGCACCCAACTGATCTTCAGCATCT
TTTACTTTCACCAGCGTTTCTGGGTGAGCAAAAACAGGAAGGCAAAATGCCGCAAAAAAGGGAATAAGGG
CGACACGGAAATGTTGAATACTCATACTCTTCCTTTTTCAATATTATTGAAGCATTTATCAGGGTTATTG
TCTCATGAGCGGATACATATTTGAATGTATTTAGAAAAATAAACAAATAGGGGTTCCGCGCACATTTCCC
CGAAAAGTGCCACCTGACGTC
Features (pLannotate 1.2.2; 21 found; start..end, strand, type, name):
     28..80      -  misc_feature   bom (fragment): basis of mobility region from pBR322
    235..614     +  enhancer       CMV enhancer: human cytomegalovirus immediate early enhancer
    615..818     +  promoter       CMV promoter: human cytomegalovirus (CMV) immediate early promoter
    814..847     +  LTR            5' LTR (truncated) (fragment): truncated 5' long terminal repeat (LTR) from HIV-1
    863..881     +  promoter       T7 promoter: promoter for bacteriophage T7 RNA polymerase
    941..1390    +  CDS            pMagFast2: "positive Magnet" variant of an N-terminally truncated Vivid (VVD) blue light photoreceptor from Neurospora crassa (Kawano et al., 2015) rapidly heterodimerizes with nMagHigh1 upon blue light irradiation to form a complex with fast switch-off kinetics
   2435..3382    +  CDS            iRFP713: iRFP713 is a basic (constitutively fluorescent) near ir fluorescent protein published in 2011, derived from Rhodopseudomonas palustris. It has low acid sensitivity. It requires the cofactor biliverdin for fluorescence.
   3423..3647    +  polyA_signal   bGH poly(A) signal: bovine growth hormone polyadenylation signal
   3651..3672    +  promoter       SV40 promoter (fragment): SV40 enhancer and early promoter
   3693..4121    +  rep_origin     f1 ori (sequence partly withheld): f1 bacteriophage origin of replication; arrow indicates direction of (+) strand synthesis
   4135..4464    +  promoter       SV40 promoter: SV40 enhancer and early promoter
   4531..5322    +  CDS            neo: KKA2_KLEPN - Also known as kan, nptII. Experimental evidence at protein level: Swiss-Prot protein existence level 1. Resistance to kanamycin, neomycin, paromomycin, ribostamycin, butirosin and gentamicin B. From Klebsiella pneumoniae.
   5346..5504    +  CDS            ble (fragment): BLE_KLEPN - Experimental evidence at protein level: Swiss-Prot protein existence level 1. Binding protein with a strong affinity to the bleomycin family of antibiotics. Binds to CL990; an antimitotic-antibiotic compound. From Klebsiella pneumoniae.
   5499..5620    +  polyA_signal   SV40 poly(A) signal: SV40 polyadenylation signal
   5693..5709    -  protein_bind   lac operator: The lac repressor binds to the lac operator to inhibit transcription in E. coli. This inhibition can be relieved by adding lactose or isopropyl-β-D-thiogalactopyranoside (IPTG). lac repressor encoded by lacI
   5717..5747    -  promoter       lac promoter: promoter for the E. coli lac operon
   5762..5783    -  protein_bind   CAP binding site: CAP binding activates transcription in the presence of cAMP. E. coli catabolite activator protein
   5796..5888    -  CDS            lacI (fragment): lac repressor; lacI; The lac repressor binds to the lac operator to inhibit transcription in E. coli. This inhibition can be relieved by adding lactose or isopropyl-β-D-thiogalactopyranoside (IPTG).
   6071..6656    -  rep_origin     ori: high-copy-number ColE1/pMB1/pBR322/pUC origin of replication
   6827..7687    -  CDS            AmpR: β-lactamase; bla; confers resistance to ampicillin, carbenicillin, and related antibiotics
   7688..7792    -  promoter       AmpR promoter: bla
