>Addgene plasmid #67297 | pcDNA3.1_pMagFast2(3x)-iRFP | addgene full sequence | sequence record 350826 | Addgene NGS Result
TAAGGGCGACACGGAAATGTTGAATACTCATACTCTTCCTTTTTCAATATTATTGAAGCATTTATCAGGG
TTATTGTCTCATGAGCGGATACATATTTGAATGTATTTAGAAAAATAAACAAATAGGGGTTCCGCGCACA
TTTCCCCGAAAAGTGCCACCTGACGTCGACGGATCGGGAGATCTCCCGATCCCCTATGGTGCACTCTCAG
TACAATCTGCTCTGATGCCGCATAGTTAAGCCAGTATCTGCTCCCTGCTTGTGTGTTGGAGGTCGCTGAG
TAGTGCGCGAGCAAAATTTAAGCTACAACAAGGCAAGGCTTGACCGACAATTGCATGAAGAATCTGCTTA
GGGTTAGGCGTTTTGCGCTGCTTCGCGATGTACGGGCCAGATATACGCGTTGACATTGATTATTGACTAG
TTATTAATAGTAATCAATTACGGGGTCATTAGTTCATAGCCCATATATGGAGTTCCGCGTTACATAACTT
ACGGTAAATGGCCCGCCTGGCTGACCGCCCAACGACCCCCGCCCATTGACGTCAATAATGACGTATGTTC
CCATAGTAACGCCAATAGGGACTTTCCATTGACGTCAATGGGTGGAGTATTTACGGTAAACTGCCCACTT
GGCAGTACATCAAGTGTATCATATGCCAAGTACGCCCCCTATTGACGTCAATGACGGTAAATGGCCCGCC
TGGCATTATGCCCAGTACATGACCTTATGGGACTTTCCTACTTGGCAGTACATCTACGTATTAGTCATCG
CTATTACCATGGTGATGCGGTTTTGGCAGTACATCAATGGGCGTGGATAGCGGTTTGACTCACGGGGATT
TCCAAGTCTCCACCCCATTGACGTCAATGGGAGTTTGTTTTGGCACCAAAATCAACGGGACTTTCCAAAA
TGTCGTAACAACTCCGCCCCATTGACGCAAATGGGCGGTAGGCGTGTACGGTGGGAGGTCTATATAAGCA
GAGCTCTCTGGCTAACTAGAGAACCCACTGCTTACTGGCTTATCGAAATTAATACGACTCACTATAGGGA
GACCCAAGCTGGCTAGCGTTTAAACTTAAGCTTAAGCTGGCTAGCGCCGCCACCATGCACACTCTTTACG
CCCCTGGAGGATACGACATTATGGGATATTTGCGGCAGATTAGGAACCGCCCAAACCCTCAGGTCGAACT
GGGGCCTGTGGACACGTCATGTGCCCTGGTCCTGTGCGATCTGAAGCAAAAGGACACTCCGGTGGTCTAC
GCCTCGGAAGCCTTCTTGTATATGACCGGATACAGCAATGCAGAGGTGCTCGGCAGGAACTGCAGATTCC
TGCAGTCCCCCGACGGGATGGTGAAACCAAAGTCGACTCGCAAATATGTGGACTCGAACACGATCAACAC
CATGCGGAAGGCCATCGACCGGAACGCCGAGGTCCAGGTGGAGGTGGTCAACTTTAAGAAGAACGGCCAG
CGGTTCGTGAACTTTCTGACCATGATTCCGGTCCGGGATGAAACCGGAGAGTACAGATACTCCATGGGAT
TCCAGTGCGAAACCGAAGGTTCCGGCGGCTCGGGCGGATCAGGGGGAAGCGGACACACACTCTACGCCCC
GGGAGGCTACGATATCATGGGCTACCTGAGGCAGATCCGGAACAGACCGAACCCCCAAGTGGAACTCGGC
CCCGTGGACACTTCTTGCGCTCTGGTGCTGTGCGACCTGAAGCAGAAGGATACCCCCGTGGTGTACGCAT
CCGAAGCGTTCCTCTACATGACCGGGTACTCGAACGCGGAGGTGCTGGGTCGCAACTGCCGGTTCCTGCA
GAGCCCCGACGGAATGGTCAAGCCCAAGTCCACTCGGAAATACGTGGATTCCAACACCATCAATACTATG
AGGAAGGCTATCGATAGGAACGCGGAAGTCCAAGTGGAGGTGGTGAACTTCAAGAAGAATGGCCAGAGAT
TCGTCAATTTCCTTACCATGATCCCTGTGCGCGATGAGACTGGAGAGTACCGATACTCAATGGGCTTCCA
GTGTGAAACCGAGGGAAGCGGCGGTTCCGGGGGGTCGGGAGGTTCCGGACATACCCTCTACGCGCCGGGG
GGTTATGACATCATGGGTTACCTCAGACAGATCAGAAACCGGCCGAACCCACAAGTGGAGCTGGGACCCG
TCGACACCTCCTGCGCCCTCGTGCTGTGTGACCTTAAGCAGAAGGACACCCCTGTGGTGTACGCCTCCGA
AGCATTCCTGTACATGACCGGGTACTCGAACGCCGAAGTGCTGGGACGGAACTGCCGCTTCCTGCAATCC
CCGGATGGAATGGTGAAGCCTAAGTCAACCCGCAAATACGTGGACTCCAACACTATCAACACCATGCGCA
AGGCCATTGACCGCAATGCTGAGGTGCAAGTGGAAGTGGTGAACTTCAAGAAGAACGGACAGCGCTTCGT
CAACTTCCTGACTATGATTCCCGTGCGGGACGAAACCGGCGAATACCGGTACAGCATGGGGTTTCAGTGC
GAGACTGAGGGCTCCGGCGGCAGCGGTGGCTCCGGAGGCAGCGGAGGTACCGGCGGCAGTGGAGGGTCTG
GTGGCAGCGGAATGGCCGAAGGGAGTGTCGCCAGACAGCCTGACCTGCTGACTTGCGATGACGAACCAAT
CCACATTCCCGGCGCTATCCAGCCCCACGGACTGCTGCTGGCTCTGGCCGCTGACATGACTATCGTGGCA
GGCTCTGATAACCTGCCAGAGCTGACCGGGCTGGCTATCGGAGCACTGATTGGCCGGTCCGCAGCCGACG
TGTTCGATTCTGAGACTCACAATAGACTGACCATCGCCCTGGCTGAACCTGGAGCCGCCGTGGGAGCCCC
AATTACCGTCGGCTTCACAATGCGAAAGGACGCTGGCTTTATCGGGTCCTGGCACCGCCATGATCAGCTG
ATTTTTCTGGAGCTGGAACCACCTCAGAGAGACGTGGCAGAGCCACAGGCTTTCTTTCGGAGAACAAACA
GCGCCATCCGGCGGCTCCAGGCCGCTGAGACTCTGGAATCCGCTTGCGCAGCCGCTGCACAGGAAGTGAG
GAAGATCACCGGGTTCGATCGCGTCATGATCTACCGGTTCGCCTCAGACTTTAGCGGAGAAGTGATCGCA
GAAGATCGCTGTGCCGAGGTCGAAAGTAAACTGGGCCTGCATTACCCAGCCTCAACCGTGCCTGCACAGG
CACGACGGCTGTATACAATCAACCCAGTCCGGATCATTCCCGACATTAATTACAGACCAGTGCCCGTCAC
ACCTGACCTGAACCCAGTGACTGGGAGGCCCATCGACCTGAGCTTCGCCATTCTGCGCAGCGTGTCCCCT
GTCCACCTGGAGTTTATGAGGAATATCGGAATGCATGGCACCATGTCTATCAGTATTCTGAGAGGCGAAA
GGCTGTGGGGGCTGATCGTGTGCCACCATCGGACACCTTACTATGTGGACCTGGACGGCAGGCAGGCTTG
TGAACTGGTCGCTCAGGTGCTGGCTTGGCAGATTGGCGTGATGGAAGAGTAATCTAGAGGGCCCGTTTAA
ACCCGCTGATCAGCCTCGACTGTGCCTTCTAGTTGCCAGCCATCTGTTGTTTGCCCCTCCCCCGTGCCTT
CCTTGACCCTGGAAGGTGCCACTCCCACTGTCCTTTCCTAATAAAATGAGGAAATTGCATCGCATTGTCT
GAGTAGGTGTCATTCTATTCTGGGGGGTGGGGTGGGGCAGGACAGCAAGGGGGAGGATTGGGAAGACAAT
AGCAGGCATGCTGGGGATGCGGTGGGCTCTATGGCTTCTGAGGCGGAAAGAACCAGCTGGGGCTCTAGGG
GGTATCCCC
[124 nt withheld, positions 3860-3983]
C
[91 nt withheld, positions 3985-4075]
A
[49 nt withheld, positions 4077-4125]
CCTTTGACGTTGGAGTCCACGTTCTTT
[37 nt withheld, positions 4153-4189]
ACCCTATCTCGGTCTATTCTTTTGATTTATAAGGGATTTTGCCGATTTCGGCCTATTGGTTAAAAAATGA
GCTGATTTAACAAAAATTTAACGCGAATTAATTCTGTGGAATGTGTGTCAGTTAGGGTGTGGAAAGTCCC
CAGGCTCCCCAGCAGGCAGAAGTATGCAAAGCATGCATCTCAATTAGTCAGCAACCAGGTGTGGAAAGTC
CCCAGGCTCCCCAGCAGGCAGAAGTATGCAAAGCATGCATCTCAATTAGTCAGCAACCATAGTCCCGCCC
CTAACTCCGCCCATCCCGCCCCTAACTCCGCCCAGTTCCGCCCATTCTCCGCCCCATGGCTGACTAATTT
TTTTTATTTATGCAGAGGCCGAGGCCGCCTCTGCCTCTGAGCTATTCCAGAAGTAGTGAGGAGGCTTTTT
TGGAGGCCTAGGCTTTTGCAAAAAGCTCCCGGGAGCTTGTATATCCATTTTCGGATCTGATCAAGAGACA
GGATGAGGATCGTTTCGCATGATTGAACAAGATGGATTGCACGCAGGTTCTCCGGCCGCTTGGGTGGAGA
GGCTATTCGGCTATGACTGGGCACAACAGACAATCGGCTGCTCTGATGCCGCCGTGTTCCGGCTGTCAGC
GCAGGGGCGCCCGGTTCTTTTTGTCAAGACCGACCTGTCCGGTGCCCTGAATGAACTGCAGGACGAGGCA
GCGCGGCTATCGTGGCTGGCCACGACGGGCGTTCCTTGCGCAGCTGTGCTCGACGTTGTCACTGAAGCGG
GAAGGGACTGGCTGCTATTGGGCGAAGTGCCGGGGCAGGATCTCCTGTCATCTCACCTTGCTCCTGCCGA
GAAAGTATCCATCATGGCTGATGCAATGCGGCGGCTGCATACGCTTGATCCGGCTACCTGCCCATTCGAC
CACCAAGCGAAACATCGCATCGAGCGAGCACGTACTCGGATGGAAGCCGGTCTTGTCGATCAGGATGATC
TGGACGAAGAGCATCAGGGGCTCGCGCCAGCCGAACTGTTCGCCAGGCTCAAGGCGCGCATGCCCGACGG
CGAGGATCTCGTCGTGACCCATGGCGATGCCTGCTTGCCGAATATCATGGTGGAAAATGGCCGCTTTTCT
GGATTCATCGACTGTGGCCGGCTGGGTGTGGCGGACCGCTATCAGGACATAGCGTTGGCTACCCGTGATA
TTGCTGAAGAGCTTGGCGGCGAATGGGCTGACCGCTTCCTCGTGCTTTACGGTATCGCCGCTCCCGATTC
GCAGCGCATCGCCTTCTATCGCCTTCTTGACGAGTTCTTCTGAGCGGGACTCTGGGGTTCGAAATGACCG
ACCAAGCGACGCCCAACCTGCCATCACGAGATTTCGATTCCACCGCCGCCTTCTATGAAAGGTTGGGCTT
CGGAATCGTTTTCCGGGACGCCGGCTGGATGATCCTCCAGCGCGGGGATCTCATGCTGGAGTTCTTCGCC
CACCCCAACTTGTTTATTGCAGCTTATAATGGTTACAAATAAAGCAATAGCATCACAAATTTCACAAATA
AAGCATTTTTTTCACTGCATTCTAGTTGTGGTTTGTCCAAACTCATCAATGTATCTTATCATGTCTGTAT
ACCGTCGACCTCTAGCTAGAGCTTGGCGTAATCATGGTCATAGCTGTTTCCTGTGTGAAATTGTTATCCG
CTCACAATTCCACACAACATACGAGCCGGAAGCATAAAGTGTAAAGCCTGGGGTGCCTAATGAGTGAGCT
AACTCACATTAATTGCGTTGCGCTCACTGCCCGCTTTCCAGTCGGGAAACCTGTCGTGCCAGCTGCATTA
ATGAATCGGCCAACGCGCGGGGAGAGGCGGTTTGCGTATTGGGCGCTCTTCCGCTTCCTCGCTCACTGAC
TCGCTGCGCTCGGTCGTTCGGCTGCGGCGAGCGGTATCAGCTCACTCAAAGGCGGTAATACGGTTATCCA
CAGAATCAGGGGATAACGCAGGAAAGAACATGTGAGCAAAAGGCCAGCAAAAGGCCAGGAACCGTAAAAA
GGCCGCGTTGCTGGCGTTTTTCCATAGGCTCCGCCCCCCTGACGAGCATCACAAAAATCGACGCTCAAGT
CAGAGGTGGCGAAACCCGACAGGACTATAAAGATACCAGGCGTTTCCCCCTGGAAGCTCCCTCGTGCGCT
CTCCTGTTCCGACCCTGCCGCTTACCGGATACCTGTCCGCCTTTCTCCCTTCGGGAAGCGTGGCGCTTTC
TCATAGCTCACGCTGTAGGTATCTCAGTTCGGTGTAGGTCGTTCGCTCCAAGCTGGGCTGTGTGCACGAA
CCCCCCGTTCAGCCCGACCGCTGCGCCTTATCCGGTAACTATCGTCTTGAGTCCAACCCGGTAAGACACG
ACTTATCGCCACTGGCAGCAGCCACTGGTAACAGGATTAGCAGAGCGAGGTATGTAGGCGGTGCTACAGA
GTTCTTGAAGTGGTGGCCTAACTACGGCTACACTAGAAGAACAGTATTTGGTATCTGCGCTCTGCTGAAG
CCAGTTACCTTCGGAAAAAGAGTTGGTAGCTCTTGATCCGGCAAACAAACCACCGCTGGTAGCGGTGGTT
TTTTTGTTTGCAAGCAGCAGATTACGCGCAGAAAAAAAGGATCTCAAGAAGATCCTTTGATCTTTTCTAC
GGGGTCTGACGCTCAGTGGAACGAAAACTCACGTTAAGGGATTTTGGTCATGAGATTATCAAAAAGGATC
TTCACCTAGATCCTTTTAAATTAAAAATGAAGTTTTAAATCAATCTAAAGTATATATGAGTAAACTTGGT
CTGACAGTTACCAATGCTTAATCAGTGAGGCACCTATCTCAGCGATCTGTCTATTTCGTTCATCCATAGT
TGCCTGACTCCCCGTCGTGTAGATAACTACGATACGGGAGGGCTTACCATCTGGCCCCAGTGCTGCAATG
ATACCGCGAGACCCACGCTCACCGGCTCCAGATTTATCAGCAATAAACCAGCCAGCCGGAAGGGCCGAGC
GCAGAAGTGGTCCTGCAACTTTATCCGCCTCCATCCAGTCTATTAATTGTTGCCGGGAAGCTAGAGTAAG
TAGTTCGCCAGTTAATAGTTTGCGCAACGTTGTTGCCATTGCTACAGGCATCGTGGTGTCACGCTCGTCG
TTTGGTATGGCTTCATTCAGCTCCGGTTCCCAACGATCAAGGCGAGTTACATGATCCCCCATGTTGTGCA
AAAAAGCGGTTAGCTCCTTCGGTCCTCCGATCGTTGTCAGAAGTAAGTTGGCCGCAGTGTTATCACTCAT
GGTTATGGCAGCACTGCATAATTCTCTTACTGTCATGCCATCCGTAAGATGCTTTTCTGTGACTGGTGAG
TACTCAACCAAGTCATTCTGAGAATAGTGTATGCGGCGACCGAGTTGCTCTTGCCCGGCGTCAATACGGG
ATAATACCGCGCCACATAGCAGAACTTTAAAAGTGCTCATCATTGGAAAACGTTCTTCGGGGCGAAAACT
CTCAAGGATCTTACCGCTGTTGAGATCCAGTTCGATGTAACCCACTCGTGCACCCAACTGATCTTCAGCA
TCTTTTACTTTCACCAGCGTTTCTGGGTGAGCAAAAACAGGAAGGCAAAATGCCGCAAAAAAGGGAA
Features (pLannotate 1.2.2; 21 found; start..end, strand, type, name):
     32..136     -  promoter       AmpR promoter: bla
    195..247     -  misc_feature   bom (fragment): basis of mobility region from pBR322
    402..781     +  enhancer       CMV enhancer: human cytomegalovirus immediate early enhancer
    782..985     +  promoter       CMV promoter: human cytomegalovirus (CMV) immediate early promoter
    981..1014    +  LTR            5' LTR (truncated) (fragment): truncated 5' long terminal repeat (LTR) from HIV-1
   1030..1048    +  promoter       T7 promoter: promoter for bacteriophage T7 RNA polymerase
   1108..1557    +  CDS            pMagFast2: "positive Magnet" variant of an N-terminally truncated Vivid (VVD) blue light photoreceptor from Neurospora crassa (Kawano et al., 2015) rapidly heterodimerizes with nMagHigh1 upon blue light irradiation to form a complex with fast switch-off kinetics
   2602..3549    +  CDS            iRFP713: iRFP713 is a basic (constitutively fluorescent) near ir fluorescent protein published in 2011, derived from Rhodopseudomonas palustris. It has low acid sensitivity. It requires the cofactor biliverdin for fluorescence.
   3590..3814    +  polyA_signal   bGH poly(A) signal: bovine growth hormone polyadenylation signal
   3818..3839    +  promoter       SV40 promoter (fragment): SV40 enhancer and early promoter
   3860..4288    +  rep_origin     f1 ori (sequence partly withheld): f1 bacteriophage origin of replication; arrow indicates direction of (+) strand synthesis
   4302..4631    +  promoter       SV40 promoter: SV40 enhancer and early promoter
   4698..5489    +  CDS            neo: KKA2_KLEPN - Also known as kan, nptII. Experimental evidence at protein level: Swiss-Prot protein existence level 1. Resistance to kanamycin, neomycin, paromomycin, ribostamycin, butirosin and gentamicin B. From Klebsiella pneumoniae.
   5513..5671    +  CDS            ble (fragment): BLE_KLEPN - Experimental evidence at protein level: Swiss-Prot protein existence level 1. Binding protein with a strong affinity to the bleomycin family of antibiotics. Binds to CL990; an antimitotic-antibiotic compound. From Klebsiella pneumoniae.
   5666..5787    +  polyA_signal   SV40 poly(A) signal: SV40 polyadenylation signal
   5860..5876    -  protein_bind   lac operator: The lac repressor binds to the lac operator to inhibit transcription in E. coli. This inhibition can be relieved by adding lactose or isopropyl-β-D-thiogalactopyranoside (IPTG). lac repressor encoded by lacI
   5884..5914    -  promoter       lac promoter: promoter for the E. coli lac operon
   5929..5950    -  protein_bind   CAP binding site: CAP binding activates transcription in the presence of cAMP. E. coli catabolite activator protein
   5963..6055    -  CDS            lacI (fragment): lac repressor; lacI; The lac repressor binds to the lac operator to inhibit transcription in E. coli. This inhibition can be relieved by adding lactose or isopropyl-β-D-thiogalactopyranoside (IPTG).
   6238..6826    -  rep_origin     ori: high-copy-number ColE1/pMB1/pBR322/pUC origin of replication
   6997..31      -  CDS            AmpR (across the origin): β-lactamase; bla; confers resistance to ampicillin, carbenicillin, and related antibiotics
