[The description below was written by a language model from this plasmid's Addgene catalogue record, the feature table of its GenBank file and pLannotate feature annotations shown in this document.]
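Description:
pcDNA3.1_pMagFast2(3x)-iRFP is a mammalian expression plasmid of about 7.8 kb built on the pcDNA3.1(+) backbone. It carries one half of the "Magnet" blue-light photoswitching system. It is propagated in E. coli from a high-copy ColE1/pUC-type origin under ampicillin selection (β-lactamase with its own promoter) and also contains an f1 phage origin. For stable selection in mammalian cells, an SV40 early promoter drives a neomycin phosphotransferase gene followed by an SV40 polyadenylation signal, conferring G418 resistance.

The roughly 2.5 kb synthetic insert sits between HindIII and XbaI sites, downstream of the CMV immediate-early enhancer/promoter and a T7 promoter, and upstream of the bovine growth hormone poly(A) signal. pMagFast2 is a "positive Magnet" variant of an N-terminally truncated Vivid (VVD) photoreceptor from Neurospora crassa. On blue-light illumination it rapidly heterodimerizes with a "negative Magnet" partner such as nMagHigh1, and the complex has fast switch-off kinetics. The name indicates three tandem copies fused to iRFP. The automated annotation marks only the first pMagFast2 unit, but the roughly 1 kb unannotated stretch before the reporter is consistent with two further repeats plus linkers. The C-terminal reporter is iRFP713, a near-infrared fluorescent protein derived from Rhodopseudomonas palustris that needs biliverdin as a cofactor.

The record gives the purpose only as a blue-light-dependent photoswitching system. A fluorescently tagged, multimerized pMag construct of this kind would typically be co-expressed with an nMag fusion, so that its light-induced association can be followed by imaging. The two full-length sequence records agree closely in feature content. The two short GenBank records cover only partial reads.
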