Addgene plasmid #67297: pcDNA3.1_pMagFast2(3x)-iRFP
Purpose: Blue light dependent photoswitching system
Depositing lab: Moritoshi Sato. Depositing organization: The University of Tokyo. Publication: Engineered pairs of distinct photoswitches for optogenetic control of cellular proteins. Kawano F, Suzuki H, Furuya A, Sato M. Nat Commun. 2015 Feb 24;6:6256. doi: 10.1038/ncomms7256. PubMed 25708714.
Backbone
  Vector backbone: pcDNA3.1(+)
  Backbone manufacturer: Invitrogen
  Backbone size w/o insert (bp): 5354
  Vector type: Mammalian Expression
  Selectable markers: Neomycin (select with G418)
Growth in bacteria
  Bacterial resistance: Ampicillin, 100 μg/mL
  Growth temperature: 37°C
  Growth strain: DH5alpha
  Copy number: High Copy
Gene/Insert
  Gene/Insert name: pMagFast2(3x)-iRFP
  Species: Synthetic
  Insert size (bp): 2469
  Promoter: CMV
  Cloning method: Restriction Enzyme; 5′ cloning site HindIII (not destroyed); 3′ cloning site XbaI (not destroyed)
  Sequencing primers: 5′ CMV-F; 3′ BGH-rev
Terms and licenses: Academic/Nonprofit Terms; Industry Terms: Not Available to Industry
How to cite: pcDNA3.1_pMagFast2(3x)-iRFP was a gift from Moritoshi Sato (Addgene plasmid # 67297 ; http://n2t.net/addgene:67297 ; RRID:Addgene_67297)
