LOCUS       Exported 781 bp ds-DNA linear SYN 19-MAY-2021
DEFINITION  Blue light dependent photoswitching system.
ACCESSION   .
VERSION     .
KEYWORDS    pcDNA3.1_pMagFast2(3x)-iRFP
SOURCE      synthetic DNA construct
  ORGANISM  synthetic DNA construct
REFERENCE   1 (bases 1 to 781)
  AUTHORS   Kawano F, Suzuki H, Furuya A, Sato M
  TITLE     Engineered pairs of distinct photoswitches for optogenetic control
            of cellular proteins.
  JOURNAL   Nat Commun. 2015 Feb 24;6:6256. doi: 10.1038/ncomms7256.
  PUBMED    25708714
REFERENCE   2 (bases 1 to 781)
  AUTHORS   .
  TITLE     Direct Submission
  JOURNAL   Exported May 19, 2021 from SnapGene Server 1.1.58
            http://www.snapgene.com
FEATURES             Location/Qualifiers
     source          1..781
                     /organism="synthetic DNA construct"
                     /mol_type="other DNA"
     primer_bind     36..55
                     /label=T7
                     /note="T7 promoter, forward primer"
     promoter        36..54
                     /label=T7 promoter
                     /note="promoter for bacteriophage T7 RNA polymerase"
     CDS             114..563
                     /codon_start=1
                     /product="""positive Magnet"" variant of an N-terminally
                     truncated Vivid (VVD) blue light photoreceptor from
                     Neurospora crassa (Kawano et al., 2015)"
                     /label=pMagFast2
                     /note="rapidly heterodimerizes with nMagHigh1 upon blue
                     light irradiation to form a complex with fast switch-off
                     kinetics"
                     /translation="HTLYAPGGYDIMGYLRQIRNRPNPQVELGPVDTSCALVLCDLKQK
                     DTPVVYASEAFLYMTGYSNAEVLGRNCRFLQSPDGMVKPKSTRKYVDSNTINTMRKAID
                     RNAEVQVEVVNFKKNGQRFVNFLTMIPVRDETGEYRYSMGFQCETE"
ORIGIN
        1 actagagaac ccactgctta ctggcttatc gaaattaata cgactcacta tagggagacc
       61 caagctggct agcgtttaaa cttaagctta agctggctag cgccgccacc atgcacactc
      121 tttacgcccc tggaggatac gacattatgg gatatttgcg gcagattagg aaccgcccaa
      181 accctcaggt cgaactgggg cctgtggaca cgtcatgtgc cctggtcctg tgcgatctga
      241 agcaaaagga cactccggtg gtctacgcct cggaagcctt cttgtatatg accggataca
      301 gcaatgcaga ggtgctcggc aggaactgca gattcctgca gtcccccgac gggatggtga
      361 aaccaaagtc gactcgcaaa tatgtggact cgaacacgat caacaccatg cggaaggcca
      421 tcgaccggaa cgccgaggtc caggtggagg tggtcaactt taagaagaac ggccagcggt
      481 tcgtgaactt tctgaccatg attccggtcc gggatgaaac cggagagtac agatactcca
      541 tgggattcca gtgcgaaacc gaaggttccg gcggctcggg cggatcaggg ggaagcggac
      601 acacactcta cgccccggga ggctacgata tcatgggcta cctgaggcag atccggaaca
      661 gaccgaaccc ccaagtggaa ctcggccccg tggacacttc ttgcgctctg gtgctgtgcg
      721 acctgaagca gaaggatacc cccgtggtgt acgcatccga agcgttcctc tacatgaccg
      781 g
//
