LOCUS       Exported 779 bp ds-DNA linear SYN 19-MAY-2021
DEFINITION  Blue light dependent photoswitching system.
ACCESSION   .
VERSION     .
KEYWORDS    pcDNA3.1_pMagFast2(3x)-iRFP
SOURCE      synthetic DNA construct
  ORGANISM  synthetic DNA construct
REFERENCE   1 (bases 1 to 779)
  AUTHORS   Kawano F, Suzuki H, Furuya A, Sato M
  TITLE     Engineered pairs of distinct photoswitches for optogenetic control
            of cellular proteins.
  JOURNAL   Nat Commun. 2015 Feb 24;6:6256. doi: 10.1038/ncomms7256.
  PUBMED    25708714
REFERENCE   2 (bases 1 to 779)
  AUTHORS   .
  TITLE     Direct Submission
  JOURNAL   Exported May 19, 2021 from SnapGene Server 1.1.58
            http://www.snapgene.com
FEATURES             Location/Qualifiers
     source          1..779
                     /organism="synthetic DNA construct"
                     /mol_type="other DNA"
ORIGIN
        1 atcacgccaa tctgccaagc cagcacctga gcgaccagtt cacaagcctg cctgccgtcc
       61 aggtccacat agtaaggtgt ccgatggtgg cacacgatca gcccccacag cctttcgcct
      121 ctcagaatac tgatagacat ggtgccatgc attccgatat tcctcataaa ctccaggtgg
      181 acaggggaca cgctgcgcag aatggcgaag ctcaggtcga tgggcctccc agtcactggg
      241 ttcaggtcag gtgtgacggg cactggtctg taattaatgt cgggaatgat ccggactggg
      301 ttgattgtat acagccgtcg tgcctgtgca ggcacggttg aggctgggta atgcaggccc
      361 agtttacttt cgacctcggc acagcgatct tctgcgatca cttctccgct aaagtctgag
      421 gcgaaccggt agatcatgac gcgatcgaac ccggtgatct tcctcacttc ctgtgcagcg
      481 gctgcgcaag cggattccag agtctcagcg gcctggagcc gccggatggc gctgtttgtt
      541 ctccgaaaga aagcctgtgg ctctgccacg tctctctgag gtggttccag ctccagaaaa
      601 atcagctgat catggcggtg ccaggacccg ataaagccag cgtcctttcg cattgtgaag
      661 ccgacggtaa ttggggctcc cacggcggct ccaggttcag ccagggcgat ggtcagtcta
      721 ttgtgagtct cagaatcgaa cacgtcggct gcggaccggc caatcagtgc tccgatagc
//
